>Addgene plasmid #48238 | pAC152-dual-dCas9VP64-sgExpression | depositor full sequence | sequence record 69545 | pAC152-dual-dCas9VP64-sgExpression sequence 8625 bps
GAGGGCCTATTTCCCATGATTCCTTCATATTTGCATATACGATACAAGGCTGTTAGAGAGATAATTGGAA
TTAATTTGACTGTAAACACAAAGATATTAGTACAAAATACGTGACGTAGAAAGTAATAATTTCTTGGGTA
GTTTGCAGTTTTAAAATTATGTTTTAAAATGGACTATCATATGCTTACCGTAACTTGAAAGTATTTCGAT
TTCTTGGCTTTATATATCTTGTGGAAAGGACGAAACACCGGGTCTTCGAGAAGACCTGTTTTAGAGCTAG
AAATAGCAAGTTAAAATAAGGCTAGTCCGTTATCAACTTGAAAAAGTGGCACCGAGTCGGTGCTTTTTTG
TTTTAGAGCTAGAAATAGCAAGTTAAAATAAGGCTAGTCCGTTTTTAGCGCGTGCGCCAATTCTGCAGAC
AAATGGCTCTAGAGGTACCCGTTACATAACTTACGGTAAATGGCCCGCCTGGCTGACCGCCCAACGACCC
CCGCCCATTGACGTCAATAGTAACGCCAATAGGGACTTTCCATTGACGTCAATGGGTGGAGTATTTACGG
TAAACTGCCCACTTGGCAGTACATCAAGTGTATCATATGCCAAGTACGCCCCCTATTGACGTCAATGACG
GTAAATGGCCCGCCTGGCATTGTGCCCAGTACATGACCTTATGGGACTTTCCTACTTGGCAGTACATCTA
CGTATTAGTCATCGCTATTACCATGGTCGAGGTGAGCCCCACGTTCTGCTTCACTCTCCCCATCTCCCCC
CCCTCCCCACCCCCAATTTTGTATTTATTTATTTTTTAATTATTTTGTGCAGCGATGGGGGCGGGGGGGG
GGGGGGGGCGCGCGCCAGGCGGGGCGGGGCGGGGCGAGGGGCGGGGCGGGGCGAGGCGGAGAGGTGCGGC
GGCAGCCAATCAGAGCGGCGCGCTCCGAAAGTTTCCTTTTATGGCGAGGCGGCGGCGGCGGCGGCCCTAT
AAAAAGCGAAGCGCGCGGCGGGCGGGAGTCGCTGCGACGCTGCCTTCGCCCCGTGCCCCGCTCCGCCGCC
GCCTCGCGCCGCCCGCCCCGGCTCTGACTGACCGCGTTACTCCCACAGGTGAGCGGGCGGGACGGCCCTT
CTCCTCCGGGCTGTAATTAGCTGAGCAAGAGGTAAGGGTTTAAGGGATGGTTGGTTGGTGGGGTATTAAT
GTTTAATTACCTGGAGCACCTGCCTGAAATCACTTTTTTTCAGGTTGGACCGGTGCCACCATGTACCCAT
ACGATGTTCCAGATTACGCTTCGCCGAAGAAAAAGCGCAAGGTCGAAGCGTCCGACAAGAAGTACAGCAT
CGGCCTGGCCATCGGCACCAACTCTGTGGGCTGGGCCGTGATCACCGACGAGTACAAGGTGCCCAGCAAG
AAATTCAAGGTGCTGGGCAACACCGACCGGCACAGCATCAAGAAGAACCTGATCGGAGCCCTGCTGTTCG
ACAGCGGCGAAACAGCCGAGGCCACCCGGCTGAAGAGAACCGCCAGAAGAAGATACACCAGACGGAAGAA
CCGGATCTGCTATCTGCAAGAGATCTTCAGCAACGAGATGGCCAAGGTGGACGACAGCTTCTTCCACAGA
CTGGAAGAGTCCTTCCTGGTGGAAGAGGATAAGAAGCACGAGCGGCACCCCATCTTCGGCAACATCGTGG
ACGAGGTGGCCTACCACGAGAAGTACCCCACCATCTACCACCTGAGAAAGAAACTGGTGGACAGCACCGA
CAAGGCCGACCTGCGGCTGATCTATCTGGCCCTGGCCCACATGATCAAGTTCCGGGGCCACTTCCTGATC
GAGGGCGACCTGAACCCCGACAACAGCGACGTGGACAAGCTGTTCATCCAGCTGGTGCAGACCTACAACC
AGCTGTTCGAGGAAAACCCCATCAACGCCAGCGGCGTGGACGCCAAGGCCATCCTGTCTGCCAGACTGAG
CAAGAGCAGACGGCTGGAAAATCTGATCGCCCAGCTGCCCGGCGAGAAGAAGAATGGCCTGTTCGGCAAC
CTGATTGCCCTGAGCCTGGGCCTGACCCCCAACTTCAAGAGCAACTTCGACCTGGCCGAGGATGCCAAAC
TGCAGCTGAGCAAGGACACCTACGACGACGACCTGGACAACCTGCTGGCCCAGATCGGCGACCAGTACGC
CGACCTGTTTCTGGCCGCCAAGAACCTGTCCGACGCCATCCTGCTGAGCGACATCCTGAGAGTGAACACC
GAGATCACCAAGGCCCCCCTGAGCGCCTCTATGATCAAGAGATACGACGAGCACCACCAGGACCTGACCC
TGCTGAAAGCTCTCGTGCGGCAGCAGCTGCCTGAGAAGTACAAAGAGATTTTCTTCGACCAGAGCAAGAA
CGGCTACGCCGGCTACATTGACGGCGGAGCCAGCCAGGAAGAGTTCTACAAGTTCATCAAGCCCATCCTG
GAAAAGATGGACGGCACCGAGGAACTGCTCGTGAAGCTGAACAGAGAGGACCTGCTGCGGAAGCAGCGGA
CCTTCGACAACGGCAGCATCCCCCACCAGATCCACCTGGGAGAGCTGCACGCCATTCTGCGGCGGCAGGA
AGATTTTTACCCATTCCTGAAGGACAACCGGGAAAAGATCGAGAAGATCCTGACCTTCCGCATCCCCTAC
TACGTGGGCCCTCTGGCCAGGGGAAACAGCAGATTCGCCTGGATGACCAGAAAGAGCGAGGAAACCATCA
CCCCCTGGAACTTCGAGGAAGTGGTGGACAAGGGCGCTTCCGCCCAGAGCTTCATCGAGCGGATGACCAA
CTTCGATAAGAACCTGCCCAACGAGAAGGTGCTGCCCAAGCACAGCCTGCTGTACGAGTACTTCACCGTG
TATAACGAGCTGACCAAAGTGAAATACGTGACCGAGGGAATGAGAAAGCCCGCCTTCCTGAGCGGCGAGC
AGAAAAAGGCCATCGTGGACCTGCTGTTCAAGACCAACCGGAAAGTGACCGTGAAGCAGCTGAAAGAGGA
CTACTTCAAGAAAATCGAGTGCTTCGACTCCGTGGAAATCTCCGGCGTGGAAGATCGGTTCAACGCCTCC
CTGGGCACATACCACGATCTGCTGAAAATTATCAAGGACAAGGACTTCCTGGACAATGAGGAAAACGAGG
ACATTCTGGAAGATATCGTGCTGACCCTGACACTGTTTGAGGACAGAGAGATGATCGAGGAACGGCTGAA
AACCTATGCCCACCTGTTCGACGACAAAGTGATGAAGCAGCTGAAGCGGCGGAGATACACCGGCTGGGGC
AGGCTGAGCCGGAAGCTGATCAACGGCATCCGGGACAAGCAGTCCGGCAAGACAATCCTGGATTTCCTGA
AGTCCGACGGCTTCGCCAACAGAAACTTCATGCAGCTGATCCACGACGACAGCCTGACCTTTAAAGAGGA
CATCCAGAAAGCCCAGGTGTCCGGCCAGGGCGATAGCCTGCACGAGCACATTGCCAATCTGGCCGGCAGC
CCCGCCATTAAGAAGGGCATCCTGCAGACAGTGAAGGTGGTGGACGAGCTCGTGAAAGTGATGGGCCGGC
ACAAGCCCGAGAACATCGTGATCGAAATGGCCAGAGAGAACCAGACCACCCAGAAGGGACAGAAGAACAG
CCGCGAGAGAATGAAGCGGATCGAAGAGGGCATCAAAGAGCTGGGCAGCCAGATCCTGAAAGAACACCCC
GTGGAAAACACCCAGCTGCAGAACGAGAAGCTGTACCTGTACTACCTGCAGAATGGGCGGGATATGTACG
TGGACCAGGAACTGGACATCAACCGGCTGTCCGACTACGATGTGGACGCCATCGTGCCTCAGAGCTTTCT
GAAGGACGACTCCATCGACAACAAGGTGCTGACCAGAAGCGACAAGAACCGGGGCAAGAGCGACAACGTG
CCCTCCGAAGAGGTCGTGAAGAAGATGAAGAACTACTGGCGGCAGCTGCTGAACGCCAAGCTGATTACCC
AGAGAAAGTTCGACAATCTGACCAAGGCCGAGAGAGGCGGCCTGAGCGAACTGGATAAGGCCGGCTTCAT
CAAGAGACAGCTGGTGGAAACCCGGCAGATCACAAAGCACGTGGCACAGATCCTGGACTCCCGGATGAAC
ACTAAGTACGACGAGAATGACAAGCTGATCCGGGAAGTGAAAGTGATCACCCTGAAGTCCAAGCTGGTGT
CCGATTTCCGGAAGGATTTCCAGTTTTACAAAGTGCGCGAGATCAACAACTACCACCACGCCCACGACGC
CTACCTGAACGCCGTCGTGGGAACCGCCCTGATCAAAAAGTACCCTAAGCTGGAAAGCGAGTTCGTGTAC
GGCGACTACAAGGTGTACGACGTGCGGAAGATGATCGCCAAGAGCGAGCAGGAAATCGGCAAGGCTACCG
CCAAGTACTTCTTCTACAGCAACATCATGAACTTTTTCAAGACCGAGATTACCCTGGCCAACGGCGAGAT
CCGGAAGCGGCCTCTGATCGAGACAAACGGCGAAACCGGGGAGATCGTGTGGGATAAGGGCCGGGATTTT
GCCACCGTGCGGAAAGTGCTGAGCATGCCCCAAGTGAATATCGTGAAAAAGACCGAGGTGCAGACAGGCG
GCTTCAGCAAAGAGTCTATCCTGCCCAAGAGGAACAGCGATAAGCTGATCGCCAGAAAGAAGGACTGGGA
CCCTAAGAAGTACGGCGGCTTCGACAGCCCCACCGTGGCCTATTCTGTGCTGGTGGTGGCCAAAGTGGAA
AAGGGCAAGTCCAAGAAACTGAAGAGTGTGAAAGAGCTGCTGGGGATCACCATCATGGAAAGAAGCAGCT
TCGAGAAGAATCCCATCGACTTTCTGGAAGCCAAGGGCTACAAAGAAGTGAAAAAGGACCTGATCATCAA
GCTGCCTAAGTACTCCCTGTTCGAGCTGGAAAACGGCCGGAAGAGAATGCTGGCCTCTGCCGGCGAACTG
CAGAAGGGAAACGAACTGGCCCTGCCCTCCAAATATGTGAACTTCCTGTACCTGGCCAGCCACTATGAGA
AGCTGAAGGGCTCCCCCGAGGATAATGAGCAGAAACAGCTGTTTGTGGAACAGCACAAGCACTACCTGGA
CGAGATCATCGAGCAGATCAGCGAGTTCTCCAAGAGAGTGATCCTGGCCGACGCTAATCTGGACAAAGTG
CTGTCCGCCTACAACAAGCACCGGGATAAGCCCATCAGAGAGCAGGCCGAGAATATCATCCACCTGTTTA
CCCTGACCAATCTGGGAGCCCCTGCCGCCTTCAAGTACTTTGACACCACCATCGACCGGAAGAGGTACAC
CAGCACCAAAGAGGTGCTGGACGCCACCCTGATCCACCAGAGCATCACCGGCCTGTACGAGACACGGATC
GACCTGTCTCAGCTGGGAGGCGACAGCCCCAAGAAGAAGAGAAAGGTGGAGGCCAGCGGGCCGGCCGGAT
CCGGGCGCGCCGACGCGCTGGACGATTTCGATCTCGACATGCTGGGTTCTGATGCCCTCGATGACTTTGA
CCTGGATATGTTGGGAAGCGACGCATTGGATGACTTTGATCTGGACATGCTCGGCTCCGATGCTCTGGAC
GATTTCGATCTCGATATGTTATATATCGATTGATTAATTAAGAATTCCTAGAGCTCGCTGATCAGCCTCG
ACTGTGCCTTCTAGTTGCCAGCCATCTGTTGTTTGCCCCTCCCCCGTGCCTTCCTTGACCCTGGAAGGTG
CCACTCCCACTGTCCTTTCCTAATAAAATGAGGAAATTGCATCGCATTGTCTGAGTAGGTGTCATTCTAT
TCTGGGGGGTGGGGTGGGGCAGGACAGCAAGGGGGAGGATTGGGAAGAGAATAGCAGGCATGCTGGGGAG
CGGCCGCAGGAACCCCTAGTGATGGAGTTGGCCACTCCCTCTCTGCGCGCTCGCTCGCTCACTGAGGCCG
GGCGACCAAAGGTCGCCCGACGCCCGGGCTTTGCCCGGGCGGCCTCAGTGAGCGAGCGAGCGCGCAGCTG
CCTGCAGGGGCGCCTGATGCGGTATTTTCTCCTTACGCATCTGTGCGGTATTTCACACCGCATA
[142 nt withheld, positions 6085-6226]
C
[141 nt withheld, positions 6228-6368]
CCTTTGACGTTGGAGTCCACGTTCTTT
[37 nt withheld, positions 6396-6432]
ACCCTATCTCGGGCTATTCTTTTGATTTATAAGGGATTTTGCCGATTTCGGCCTATTGGTTAAAAAATGA
GCTGATTTAACAAAAATTTAACGCGAATTTTAACAAAATATTAACGTTTACAATTTTATGGTGCACTCTC
AGTACAATCTGCTCTGATGCCGCATAGTTAAGCCAGCCCCGACACCCGCCAACACCCGCTGACGCGCCCT
GACGGGCTTGTCTGCTCCCGGCATCCGCTTACAGACAAGCTGTGACCGTCTCCGGGAGCTGCATGTGTCA
GAGGTTTTCACCGTCATCACCGAAACGCGCGAGACGAAAGGGCCTCGTGATACGCCTATTTTTATAGGTT
AATGTCATGATAATAATGGTTTCTTAGACGTCAGGTGGCACTTTTCGGGGAAATGTGCGCGGAACCCCTA
TTTGTTTATTTTTCTAAATACATTCAAATATGTATCCGCTCATGAGACAATAACCCTGATAAATGCTTCA
ATAATATTGAAAAAGGAAGAGTATGAGTATTCAACATTTCCGTGTCGCCCTTATTCCCTTTTTTGCGGCA
TTTTGCCTTCCTGTTTTTGCTCACCCAGAAACGCTGGTGAAAGTAAAAGATGCTGAAGATCAGTTGGGTG
CACGAGTGGGTTACATCGAACTGGATCTCAACAGCGGTAAGATCCTTGAGAGTTTTCGCCCCGAAGAACG
TTTTCCAATGATGAGCACTTTTAAAGTTCTGCTATGTGGCGCGGTATTATCCCGTATTGACGCCGGGCAA
GAGCAACTCGGTCGCCGCATACACTATTCTCAGAATGACTTGGTTGAGTACTCACCAGTCACAGAAAAGC
ATCTTACGGATGGCATGACAGTAAGAGAATTATGCAGTGCTGCCATAACCATGAGTGATAACACTGCGGC
CAACTTACTTCTGACAACGATCGGAGGACCGAAGGAGCTAACCGCTTTTTTGCACAACATGGGGGATCAT
GTAACTCGCCTTGATCGTTGGGAACCGGAGCTGAATGAAGCCATACCAAACGACGAGCGTGACACCACGA
TGCCTGTAGCAATGGCAACAACGTTGCGCAAACTATTAACTGGCGAACTACTTACTCTAGCTTCCCGGCA
ACAATTAATAGACTGGATGGAGGCGGATAAAGTTGCAGGACCACTTCTGCGCTCGGCCCTTCCGGCTGGC
TGGTTTATTGCTGATAAATCTGGAGCCGGTGAGCGTGGAAGCCGCGGTATCATTGCAGCACTGGGGCCAG
ATGGTAAGCCCTCCCGTATCGTAGTTATCTACACGACGGGGAGTCAGGCAACTATGGATGAACGAAATAG
ACAGATCGCTGAGATAGGTGCCTCACTGATTAAGCATTGGTAACTGTCAGACCAAGTTTACTCATATATA
CTTTAGATTGATTTAAAACTTCATTTTTAATTTAAAAGGATCTAGGTGAAGATCCTTTTTGATAATCTCA
TGACCAAAATCCCTTAACGTGAGTTTTCGTTCCACTGAGCGTCAGACCCCGTAGAAAAGATCAAAGGATC
TTCTTGAGATCCTTTTTTTCTGCGCGTAATCTGCTGCTTGCAAACAAAAAAACCACCGCTACCAGCGGTG
GTTTGTTTGCCGGATCAAGAGCTACCAACTCTTTTTCCGAAGGTAACTGGCTTCAGCAGAGCGCAGATAC
CAAATACTGTCCTTCTAGTGTAGCCGTAGTTAGGCCACCACTTCAAGAACTCTGTAGCACCGCCTACATA
CCTCGCTCTGCTAATCCTGTTACCAGTGGCTGCTGCCAGTGGCGATAAGTCGTGTCTTACCGGGTTGGAC
TCAAGACGATAGTTACCGGATAAGGCGCAGCGGTCGGGCTGAACGGGGGGTTCGTGCACACAGCCCAGCT
TGGAGCGAACGACCTACACCGAACTGAGATACCTACAGCGTGAGCTATGAGAAAGCGCCACGCTTCCCGA
AGGGAGAAAGGCGGACAGGTATCCGGTAAGCGGCAGGGTCGGAACAGGAGAGCGCACGAGGGAGCTTCCA
GGGGGAAACGCCTGGTATCTTTATAGTCCTGTCGGGTTTCGCCACCTCTGACTTGAGCGTCGATTTTTGT
GATGCTCGTCAGGGGGGCGGAGCCTATGGAAAAACGCCAGCAACGCGGCCTTTTTACGGTTCCTGGCCTT
TTGCTGGCCTTTTGCTCACATGT
Features (pLannotate 1.2.2; 18 found; start..end, strand, type, name):
      1..241     +  promoter       U6 promoter: RNA polymerase III promoter for human U6 snRNA
    268..343     +  misc_RNA       gRNA scaffold: guide RNA scaffold for the Streptococcus pyogenes CRISPR/Cas9 system
    350..393     +  misc_RNA       gRNA scaffold (fragment): guide RNA scaffold for the Streptococcus pyogenes CRISPR/Cas9 system
    440..725     +  enhancer       CMV enhancer: human cytomegalovirus immediate early enhancer; contains an 18-bp deletion relative to the standard CMV enhancer
    727..1004    +  promoter       chicken β-actin promoter: No description available
   1005..1233    +  intron         hybrid intron: hybrid between chicken β-actin (CBA) and minute virus of mice (MMV) introns (Gray et al., 2011)
   1254..1281    +  CDS            3xHA (fragment): three tandem HA epitope tags
   1314..5414    +  CDS            Cas9: Cas9 (Csn1) endonuclease from the Streptococcus pyogenes Type II CRISPR/Cas system generates RNA-guided double strand breaks in DNA
   5472..5621    +  CDS            VP64: tetrameric repeat of the minimal activation domain of herpes simplex virus VP16 (Beerli et al., 1998)
   5672..5783    +  polyA_signal   bGH poly(A) signal: bovine growth hormone polyadenylation signal
   5888..6028    +  repeat_region  AAV2 ITR: inverted terminal repeat of adeno-associated virus serotype 2 inverted
   6033..6084    -  misc_feature   bom (fragment): basis of mobility region from pBR322
   6103..6483    +  rep_origin     M13 ori (sequence partly withheld): M13 bacteriophage origin of replication; arrow indicates direction of (+) strand synthesis
   6559..6608    -  misc_feature   bom (fragment): basis of mobility region from pBR322
   6710..6745    -  CDS            rop (fragment): Rop protein, which maintains plasmids at low copy number; rop
   6840..6944    +  promoter       AmpR promoter: bla
   6945..7805    +  CDS            AmpR: β-lactamase; bla; confers resistance to ampicillin, carbenicillin, and related antibiotics
   7976..8564    +  rep_origin     ori: high-copy-number ColE1/pMB1/pBR322/pUC origin of replication
