[The description below was written by a language model from this plasmid's Addgene catalogue record and pLannotate feature annotations shown in this document.]
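Description:
pAC152-dual-dCas9VP64-sgExpression is an 8.6 kb mammalian expression plasmid for CRISPR-based transcriptional activation, built on the pX335 backbone. It carries both components of an RNA-guided activator on one molecule, each driven by its own promoter. In bacteria it is maintained through a high-copy ColE1/pUC-type origin and selected with ampicillin via the β-lactamase gene. An M13 phage origin is also annotated. A single AAV2 inverted terminal repeat lies downstream of the expression cassette, along with short bom and rop fragments. With only one ITR annotated, these appear to be backbone remnants, and the record does not present the plasmid as an AAV packaging vector.

The first cassette uses the human U6 RNA polymerase III promoter to transcribe a Streptococcus pyogenes guide RNA scaffold. The target-specific spacer is not included and is meant to be cloned by the user into a BbsI site between the promoter and the scaffold. The second cassette uses a hybrid promoter made of the CMV enhancer, the chicken β-actin promoter and a hybrid intron to express nuclease-dead Cas9. This dCas9 carries the D10A and H840A mutations, which abolish DNA cleavage while retaining guide-directed DNA binding. It has an N-terminal HA epitope tag for detection and a C-terminal VP64 domain, a tetramer of the minimal herpes simplex VP16 activation domain. Transcription terminates at a bovine growth hormone polyadenylation signal.

When a guide directs it to a promoter region, the dCas9-VP64 fusion recruits transcriptional machinery and switches on the nearby gene. The plasmid is therefore used for activating endogenous genes in transfected mammalian cells. No mammalian selection marker or fluorescent reporter is annotated.
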