Addgene plasmid #48238: pAC152-dual-dCas9VP64-sgExpression
Purpose: Dual expression construct expressing both dCas9VP64 and sgRNA from separate promoters
Depositing lab: Rudolf Jaenisch. Depositing organization: Whitehead Institute for Biomedical Research. Publication: Multiplexed activation of endogenous genes by CRISPR-on, an RNA-guided transcriptional activator system. Cheng AW, Wang H, Yang H, Shi L, Katz Y, Theunissen TW, Rangarajan S, Shivalila CS, Dadon DB, Jaenisch R. Cell Res. 2013 Aug 27. doi: 10.1038/cr.2013.122. PubMed 23979020.
Backbone
  Vector backbone: pX335 (Addgene #42335)
  Vector type: Mammalian Expression, CRISPR
Growth in bacteria
  Bacterial resistance: Ampicillin, 100 μg/mL
  Growth temperature: 37°C
  Growth strain: DH5alpha
  Copy number: Unknown
Gene/Insert
  Gene/Insert name: dCas9
  Species: Synthetic
  Insert size (bp): 4349
  Mutation: D10A;H840A
  Tag / fusion protein: VP64 (C terminal on insert); HA Tag (N terminal on insert)
Terms and licenses: Academic/Nonprofit Terms; Industry Terms: Not Available to Industry
Depositor comments: Clone sgRNA spacer into BbsI site. Sequence using LKO5' primer: GACTATCATATGCTTACCGT For more information including protocols and updates, please go to http://www.crispr-on.org
How to cite: pAC152-dual-dCas9VP64-sgExpression was a gift from Rudolf Jaenisch (Addgene plasmid # 48238 ; http://n2t.net/addgene:48238 ; RRID:Addgene_48238)
