>Addgene plasmid #48238 | pAC152-dual-dCas9VP64-sgExpression | addgene partial sequence | sequence record 71081 | BGH-rev 5'-TAGAAGGCACAGTCGAGG-3'
AATCGATATATAACATATCGAGATCGAAATCGTCCAGAGCATCGGAGCCGAGCATGTCCAGATCAAAGTC
ATCCAATGCGTCGCTTCCCAACATATCCAGGTCAAAGTCATCGAGGGCATCAGAACCCAGCATGTCGAGA
TCGAAATCGTCCAGCGCGTCGGCGCGCCCGGATCCGGCCGGCCCGCTGGCCTCCACCTTTCTCTTCTTCT
TGGGGCTGTCGCCTCCCAGCTGAGACAGGTCGATCCGTGTCTCGTACAGGCCGGTGATGCTCTGGTGGAT
CAGGGTGGCGTCCAGCACCTCTTTGGTGCTGGTGTACCTCTTCCGGTCGATGGTGGTGTCAAAGTACTTG
AAGGCGGCAGGGGCTCCCAGATTGGTCAGGGTAAACAGGTGGATGATATTCTCGGCCTGCTCTCTGATGG
GCTTATCCCGGTGCTTGTTGTAGGCGGACAGCACTTTGTCCAGATTAGCGTCGGCCAGGATCACTCTCTT
GGAGAACTCGCTGATCTGCTCGATGATCTCGTCCAGGTAGTGCTTGTGCTGTTCCACAAACAGCTGTTTC
TGCTCATTATCCTCGGGGGAGCCCTTCAGCTTCTCATAGTGGCTGGCCAGGTACAGGAAGTTCACATATT
TGGAGGGCAGGGCCAGTTCGTTTCCCTTCTGCAGTTCGCCGGCAGAGGCCAGCATTCTCTTCCGGCCGTT
TTCCAGCTCGAACAGGGAGTACTTAGGCAGCTTGATGATCAGGTCCTTTTTCACTTCTTTGTAGCCCTTG
GCTTCCAG
