>Addgene plasmid #48238 | pAC152-dual-dCas9VP64-sgExpression | addgene partial sequence | sequence record 71864 | pCBhProF2 5'-agggtttaagggatggttgg-3'
TGCCTGAAATCACTTTTTTTCAGGTTGGACCGGTGCCACCATGTACCCATACGATGTTCCAGATTACGCT
TCGCCGAAGAAAAAGCGCAAGGTCGAAGCGTCCGACAAGAAGTACAGCATCGGCCTGGCCATCGGCACCA
ACTCTGTGGGCTGGGCCGTGATCACCGACGAGTACAAGGTGCCCAGCAAGAAATTCAAGGTGCTGGGCAA
CACCGACCGGCACAGCATCAAGAAGAACCTGATCGGAGCCCTGCTGTTCGACAGCGGCGAAACAGCCGAG
GCCACCCGGCTGAAGAGAACCGCCAGAAGAAGATACACCAGACGGAAGAACCGGATCTGCTATCTGCAAG
AGATCTTCAGCAACGAGATGGCCAAGGTGGACGACAGCTTCTTCCACAGACTGGAAGAGTCCTTCCTGGT
GGAAGAGGATAAGAAGCACGAGCGGCACCCCATCTTCGGCAACATCGTGGACGAGGTGGCCTACCACGAG
AAGTACCCCACCATCTACCACCTGAGAAAGAAACTGGTGGACAGCACCGACAAGGCCGACCTGCGGCTGA
TCTATCTGGCCCTGGCCCACATGATCAAGTTCCGGGGCCACTTCCTGATCGAGGGCGACCTGAACCCCGA
CAACAGCGACGTGGACAAGCTGTTCATCCAGCTGGTGCAGACCTACAACCAGCTGTTCGAGGAAAACCCC
ATCAACGCCAGCGGCGTGGA
