>Addgene plasmid #48238 | pAC152-dual-dCas9VP64-sgExpression | addgene partial sequence | sequence record 71865 | dCas9-R2 5'-GGGTTTCCACCAGCTGTCTC
GCTCAGGCCGCCTCTCTCGGCCTTGGTCAGATTGTCGAACTTTCTCTGGGTAATCAGCTTGGCGTTCAGC
AGCTGCCGCCAGTAGTTCTTCATCTTCTTCACGACCTCTTCGGAGGGCACGTTGTCGCTCTTGCCCCGGT
TCTTGTCGCTTCTGGTCAGCACCTTGTTGTCGATGGAGTCGTCCTTCAGAAAGCTCTGAGGCACGATGGC
GTCCACATCGTAGTCGGACAGCCGGTTGATGTCCAGTTCCTGGTCCACGTACATATCCCGCCCATTCTGC
AGGTAGTACAGGTACAGCTTCTCGTTCTGCAGCTGGGTGTTTTCCACGGGGTGTTCTTTCAGGATCTGGC
TGCCCAGCTCTTTGATGCCCTCTTCGATCCGCTTCATTCTCTCGCGGCTGTTCTTCTGTCCCTTCTGGGT
GGTCTGGTTCTCTCTGGCCATTTCGATCACGATGTTCTCGGGCTTGTGCCGGCCCATCACTTTCACGAGC
TCGTCCACCACCTTCACTGTCTGCAGGATGCCCTTCTTAATGGCGGGGCTGCCGGCCAGATTGGCAATGT
GCTCGTGCAGGCTATCGCCCTGGCCGGACACCTGGGCTTTCTGGATGTCCTCTTTAAAGGTCAGGCTGTC
GTCGTGGATCAGCTGCATGAAGTTTCTGTTGGCGAAGCCGTCGGACTTCAGGAAATCCAGGATTGTCTTG
CCGGACTGCTTGTCCCGGATGCCGTTGATCAGCTTCCGGCTCAGCCTGCCCCAGCCGGTGTATCTCCGCC
GCTTCAGCTGCTTCATCACTTTGTCGTCGAACAGGTGGGCATAGGTTTTCAGCCGTTCCTCGATCATCTC
TCTGTCCTCAAACAGTGTCAGGGTCAGCACGATATCTTCCAGAATGTCCTCGTTTTCCTC
