>Addgene plasmid #48238 | pAC152-dual-dCas9VP64-sgExpression | addgene partial sequence | sequence record 71867 | hU6-F 5'-GAGGGCCTATTTCCCATGATT-3'
CAGGCTGTTAGAGAGATAATTGGAATTAATTTGACTGTAAACACAAAGATATTAGTACAAAATACGTGAC
GTAGAAAGTAATAATTTCTTGGGTAGTTTGCAGTTTTAAAATTATGTTTTAAAATGGACTATCATATGCT
TACCGTAACTTGAAAGTATTTCGATTTCTTGGCTTTATATATCTTGTGGAAAGGACGAAACACCGGGTCT
TCGAGAAGACCTGTTTTAGAGCTAGAAATAGCAAGTTAAAATAAGGCTAGTCCGTTATCAACTTGAAAAA
GTGGCACCGAGTCGGTGCTTTTTTGTTTTAGAGCTAGAAATAGCAAGTTAAAATAAGGCTAGTCCGTTTT
TAGCGCGTGCGCCAATTCTGCAGACAAATGGCTCTAGAGGTACCCGTTACATAACTTACGGTAAATGGCC
CGCCTGGCTGACCGCCCAACGACCCCCGCCCATTGACGTCAATAGTAACGCCAATAGGGACTTTCCATTG
ACGTCAATGGGTGGAGTATTTACGGTAAACTGCCCACTTGGCAGTACATCAAGTGTATCATATGCCAAGT
ACGCCCCCTATTGACGTCAATGACGGTAAATGGCCCGCCTGGCATTGTGCCCAGTACATGACCTTATGGG
ACTTTCCTACTTGGCAGTACATCTACGTATTAGTCATCGCTATTACCATGGTCGAGGTGAGCCCCACGTT
CTGCTTCACTCTCCCCATCTCCCCCCCCTCCCCACCCCC
