>Addgene plasmid #48238 | pAC152-dual-dCas9VP64-sgExpression | addgene partial sequence | sequence record 131582 | pBR322ori-F 5'-GGGAAACGCCTGGTATCTTT-3'
AAAGTAATAATTTCTTGGGTAGTTTGCAGTTTTAAAATTATGTTTTAAAATGGACTATCATATGCTTACC
GTAACTTGAAAGTATTTCGATTTCTTGGCTTTATATATCTTGTGGAAAGGACGAAACACCGGGTCTTCGA
GAAGACCTGTTTTAGAGCTAGAAATAGCAAGTTAAAATAAGGCTAGTCCGTTATCAACTTGAAAAAGTGG
CACCGAGTCGGTGCTTTTTTGTTTTAGAGCTAGAAATAGCAAGTTAAAATAAGGCTAGTCCGTTTTTAGC
GCGTGCGCCAATTCTGCAGACAAATGGCTCTAGAGGTACCCGTTACATAACTTACGGTAAATGGCCCGCC
TGGCTGACCGCCCAACGACCCCCGCCCATTGACGTCAATAGTAACGCCAAT
