>Addgene plasmid #48238 | pAC152-dual-dCas9VP64-sgExpression | addgene partial sequence | sequence record 131585 | BGH-rev 5'-TAGAAGGCACAGTCGAGG-3'
CGAAATCGTCCAGAGCATCGGAGCCGAGCATGTCCAGATCAAAGTCATCCAATGCGTCGCTTCCCAACAT
ATCCAGGTCAAAGTCATCGAGGGCATCAGAACCCAGCATGTCGAGATCGAAATCGTCCAGCGCGTCGGCG
CGCCCGGATCCGGCCGGCCCGCTGGCCTCCACCTTTCTCTTCTTCTTGGGGCTGTCGCCTCCCAGCTGAG
ACAGGTCGATCCGTGTCTCGTACAGGCCGGTGATGCTCTGGTGGATCAGGGTGGCGTCCAGCACCTCTTT
GGTGCTGGTGTACCTCTTCCGGTCGATGGTGGTGTCAAAGTACTTGAAGGCGGCAGGGGCTCCCAGATTG
GTCAGGGTAAACAGGTGGATGATATTCTCGGCCTGCTCTCTGATGGGCTTATCCCGGTGCTTGTTGTAGG
CGGACAGCACTTTGTCCAGATTAGCGTCGGCCAGGATCACTCTCTTGGAGAACTCGCTGATCTGCTCGAT
GATCTCGTCCAGGTAGTGCTTGTGCTGTTCCACAAACAGCTGTTTCTGCTCATTATCCTCGGGGGAGCCC
TTCAGCTTCTCATAGTGGCTGGCCAGGTACAGGAAGTTCACATATTTGGAGGGCAGGGCCAGTTCGTTTC
CCTTCTGCAGTTCGCCGGCAGAGGCCAGCATTCTCTTCCGGCCGTTTTCCAGCTCGAACAGGGAGTACTT
